>Addgene plasmid #90546 | AURKB A3.4 gRNA | addgene full sequence | sequence record 183486 | Addgene NGS Result
CGAGTCAGTGAGCGAGGAAGCGGAAGAGCGCCCAATACGCAAACCGCCTCTCCCCGCGCGTTGGCCGATT
CATTAATGCAGCTGGCACGACAGGTTTCCCGACTGGAAAGCGGGCAGTGAGCGCAACGCAATTAATGTGA
GTTAGCTCACTCATTAGGCACCCCAGGCTTTACACTTTATGCTTCCGGCTCGTATGTTGTGTGGAATTGT
GAGCGGATAACAATTTCACACAGGAAACAGCTATGACCATGATTACGCCAAGCGCGCAATTAACCCTCAC
TAAAGGGAACAAAAGCTGGAGCTGCAAGCTTAATGTAGTCTTATGCAATACTCTTGTAGTCTTGCAACAT
GGTAACGATGAGTTAGCAACATGCCTTACAAGGAGAGAAAAAGCACCGTGCATGCCGATTGGTGGAAGTA
AGGTGGTACGATCGTGCCTTATTAGGAAGGCAACAGACGGGTCTGACATGGATTGGACGAACCACTGAAT
TGCCGCATTGCAGAGATATTGTATTTAAGTGCCTAGCTCGATACATAAACGGGTCTCTCTGGTTAGACCA
GATCTGAGCCTGGGAGCTCTCTGGCTAACTAGGGAACCCACTGCTTAAGCCTCAATAAAGCTTGCCTTGA
GTGCTTCAAGTAGTGTGTGCCCGTCTGTTGTGTGACTCTGGTAACTAGAGATCCCTCAGACCCTTTTAGT
CAGTGTGGAAAATCTCTAGCAGTGGCGCCCGAACAGGGACTTGAAAGCGAAAGGGAAACCAGAGGAGCTC
TCTCGACGCAGGACTCGGCTTGCTGAAGCGCGCACGGCAAGAGGCGAGGGGCGGCGACTGGTGAGTACGC
CAAAAATTTTGACTAGCGGAGGCTAGAAGGAGAGAGATGGGTGCGAGAGCGTCAGTATTAAGCGGGGGAG
AATTAGATCGCGATGGGAAAAAATTCGGTTAAGGCCAGGGGGAAAGAAAAAATATAAATTAAAACATATA
GTATGGGCAAGCAGGGAGCTAGAACGATTCGCAGTTAATCCTGGCCTGTTAGAAACATCAGAAGGCTGTA
GACAAATACTGGGACAGCTACAACCATCCCTTCAGACAGGATCAGAAGAACTTAGATCATTATATAATAC
AGTAGCAACCCTCTATTGTGTGCATCAAAGGATAGAGATAAAAGACACCAAGGAAGCTTTAGACAAGATA
GAGGAAGAGCAAAACAAAAGTAAGACCACCGCACAGCAAGCGGCCGCTGATCTTCAGACCTGGAGGAGGA
GATATGAGGGACAATTGGAGAAGTGAATTATATAAATATAAAGTAGTAAAAATTGAACCATTAGGAGTAG
CACCCACCAAGGCAAAGAGAAGAGTGGTGCAGAGAGAAAAAAGAGCAGTGGGAATAGGAGCTTTGTTCCT
TGGGTTCTTGGGAGCAGCAGGAAGCACTATGGGCGCAGCGTCAATGACGCTGACGGTACAGGCCAGACAA
TTATTGTCTGGTATAGTGCAGCAGCAGAACAATTTGCTGAGGGCTATTGAGGCGCAACAGCATCTGTTGC
AACTCACAGTCTGGGGCATCAAGCAGCTCCAGGCAAGAATCCTGGCTGTGGAAAGATACCTAAAGGATCA
ACAGCTCCTGGGGATTTGGGGTTGCTCTGGAAAACTCATTTGCACCACTGCTGTGCCTTGGAATGCTAGT
TGGAGTAATAAATCTCTGGAACAGATTTGGAATCACACGACCTGGATGGAGTGGGACAGAGAAATTAACA
ATTACACAAGCTTAATACACTCCTTAATTGAAGAATCGCAAAACCAGCAAGAAAAGAATGAACAAGAATT
ATTGGAATTAGATAAATGGGCAAGTTTGTGGAATTGGTTTAACATAACAAATTGGCTGTGGTATATAAAA
TTATTCATAATGATAGTAGGAGGCTTGGTAGGTTTAAGAATAGTTTTTGCTGTACTTTCTATAGTGAATA
GAGTTAGGCAGGGATATTCACCATTATCGTTTCAGACCCACCTCCCAACCCCGAGGGGACCCAGAGAGGG
CCTATTTCCCATGATTCCTTCATATTTGCATATACGATACAAGGCTGTTAGAGAGATAATTAGAATTAAT
TTGACTGTAAACACAAAGATATTAGTACAAAATACGTGACGTAGAAAGTAATAATTTCTTGGGTAGTTTG
CAGTTTTAAAATTATGTTTTAAAATGGACTATCATATGCTTACCGTAACTTGAAAGTATTTCGATTTCTT
GGCTTTATATATCTTGTGGAAAGGACGAAACACCGCGCAGAGAGATCGAAATCCGTTTAAGAGCTATGCT
GGAAACAGCATAGCAAGTTTAAATAAGGCTAGTCCGTTATCAACTTGAAAAAGTGGCACCGAGTCGGTGC
TTTTTTTGAATTCTAGATCTTGAGACAAATGGCAGTATTCATCCACAATTTTAAAAGAAAAGGGGGGATT
GGGGGGTACAGTGCAGGGGAAAGAATAGTAGACATAATAGCAACAGACATACAAACTAAAGAATTACAAA
AACAAATTACAAAAATTCAAAATTTTCGGGTTTATTACAGGGACAGCAGAGATCCACTTTGGCGCCGGCT
CGAGTGGCTCCGGTGCCCGTCAGTGGGCAGAGCGCACATCGCCCACAGTCCCCGAGAAGTTGGGGGGAGG
GGTCGGCAATTGAACCGGTGCCTAGAGAAGGTGGCGCGGGGTAAACTGGGAAAGTGATGTCGTGTACTGG
CTCCGCCTTTTTCCCGAGGGTGGGGGAGAACCGTATATAAGTGCAGTAGTCGCCGTGAACGTTCTTTTTC
GCAACGGGTTTGCCGCCAGAACACAGGTGTCGTGACGCGGGATCCGCCACCATGACCGAGTACAAGCCCA
CGGTGCGCCTCGCCACCCGCGACGACGTCCCCAGGGCCGTACGCACCCTCGCCGCCGCGTTCGCCGACTA
CCCCGCCACGCGCCACACCGTCGATCCGGACCGCCACATCGAGCGGGTCACCGAGCTGCAAGAACTCTTC
CTCACGCGCGTCGGGCTCGACATCGGCAAGGTGTGGGTCGCGGACGACGGCGCCGCGGTGGCGGTCTGGA
CCACGCCGGAGAGCGTCGAAGCGGGGGCGGTGTTCGCCGAGATCGGCCCGCGCATGGCCGAGTTGAGCGG
TTCCCGGCTGGCCGCGCAGCAACAGATGGAAGGCCTCCTGGCGCCGCACCGGCCCAAGGAGCCCGCGTGG
TTCCTGGCCACCGTCGGAGTCTCGCCCGACCACCAGGGCAAGGGTCTGGGCAGCGCCGTCGTGCTCCCCG
GAGTGGAGGCGGCCGAGCGCGCCGGGGTGCCCGCCTTCCTGGAGACCTCCGCGCCCCGCAACCTCCCCTT
CTACGAGCGGCTCGGCTTCACCGTCACCGCCGACGTCGAGGTGCCCGAAGGACCGCGCACCTGGTGCATG
ACCCGCAAGCCCGGTGCCTGAACGCGTTAAGTCGACAATCAACCTCTGGATTACAAAATTTGTGAAAGAT
TGACTGGTATTCTTAACTATGTTGCTCCTTTTACGCTATGTGGATACGCTGCTTTAATGCCTTTGTATCA
TGCTATTGCTTCCCGTATGGCTTTCATTTTCTCCTCCTTGTATAAATCCTGGTTGCTGTCTCTTTATGAG
GAGTTGTGGCCCGTTGTCAGGCAACGTGGCGTGGTGTGCACTGTGTTTGCTGACGCAACCCCCACTGGTT
GGGGCATTGCCACCACCTGTCAGCTCCTTTCCGGGACTTTCGCTTTCCCCCTCCCTATTGCCACGGCGGA
ACTCATCGCCGCCTGCCTTGCCCGCTGCTGGACAGGGGCTCGGCTGTTGGGCACTGACAATTCCGTGGTG
TTGTCGGGGAAATCATCGTCCTTTCCTTGGCTGCTCGCCTGTGTTGCCACCTGGATTCTGCGCGGGACGT
CCTTCTGCTACGTCCCTTCGGCCCTCAATCCAGCGGACCTTCCTTCCCGCGGCCTGCTGCCGGCTCTGCG
GCCTCTTCCGCGTCTTCGCCTTCGCCCTCAGACGAGTCGGATCTCCCTTTGGGCCGCCTCCCCGCGTCGA
CTTTAAGACCAATGACTTACAAGGCAGCTGTAGATCTTAGCCACTTTTTAAAAGAAAAGGGGGGACTGGA
AGGGCTAATTCACTCCCAACGAAGACAAGATCTGCTTTTTGCTTGTACTGGGTCTCTCTGGTTAGACCAG
ATCTGAGCCTGGGAGCTCTCTGGCTAACTAGGGAACCCACTGCTTAAGCCTCAATAAAGCTTGCCTTGAG
TGCTTCAAGTAGTGTGTGCCCGTCTGTTGTGTGACTCTGGTAACTAGAGATCCCTCAGACCCTTTTAGTC
AGTGTGGAAAATCTCTAGCAGTACGTATAGTAGTTCATGTCATCTTATTATTCAGTATTTATAACTTGCA
AAGAAATGAATATCAGAGAGTGAGAGGAACTTGTTTATTGCAGCTTATAATGGTTACAAATAAAGCAATA
GCATCACAAATTTCACAAATAAAGCATTTTTTTCACTGCATTCTAGTTGTGGTTTGTCCAAACTCATCAA
TGTATCTTATCATGTCTGGCTCTAGCTATCCCGCCCCTAACTCCGCCCATCCCGCCCCTAACTCCGCCCA
GTTCCGCCCATTCTCCGCCCCATGGCTGACTAATTTTTTTTATTTATGCAGAGGCCGAGGCCGCCTCGGC
CTCTGAGCTATTCCAGAAGTAGTGAGGAGGCTTTTTTGGAGGCCTAGGGACGTACCCAATTCGCCCTATA
GTGAGTCGTATTACGCGCGCTCACTGGCCGTCGTTTTACAACGTCGTGACTGGGAAAACCCTGGCGTTAC
CCAACTTAATCGCCTTGCAGCACATCCCCCTTTCGCCAGCTGGCGTAATAGCGAAGAGGCCCGCACCGAT
CGCCCTTCCCAACAGTTGCGCAGCCTGAATGGCGAATGGG
[124 nt withheld, positions 4941-5064]
C
[91 nt withheld, positions 5066-5156]
A
[49 nt withheld, positions 5158-5206]
CCTTTGACGTTGGAGTCCACGTTCTTT
[37 nt withheld, positions 5234-5270]
ACCCTATCTCGGTCTATTCTTTTGATTTATAAGGGATTTTGCCGATTTCGGCCTATTGGTTAAAAAATGA
GCTGATTTAACAAAAATTTAACGCGAATTTTAACAAAATATTAACGCTTACAATTTAGGTGGCACTTTTC
GGGGAAATGTGCGCGGAACCCCTATTTGTTTATTTTTCTAAATACATTCAAATATGTATCCGCTCATGAG
ACAATAACCCTGATAAATGCTTCAATAATATTGAAAAAGGAAGAGTATGAGTATTCAACATTTCCGTGTC
GCCCTTATTCCCTTTTTTGCGGCATTTTGCCTTCCTGTTTTTGCTCACCCAGAAACGCTGGTGAAAGTAA
AAGATGCTGAAGATCAGTTGGGTGCACGAGTGGGTTACATCGAACTGGATCTCAACAGCGGTAAGATCCT
TGAGAGTTTTCGCCCCGAAGAACGTTTTCCAATGATGAGCACTTTTAAAGTTCTGCTATGTGGCGCGGTA
TTATCCCGTATTGACGCCGGGCAAGAGCAACTCGGTCGCCGCATACACTATTCTCAGAATGACTTGGTTG
AGTACTCACCAGTCACAGAAAAGCATCTTACGGATGGCATGACAGTAAGAGAATTATGCAGTGCTGCCAT
AACCATGAGTGATAACACTGCGGCCAACTTACTTCTGACAACGATCGGAGGACCGAAGGAGCTAACCGCT
TTTTTGCACAACATGGGGGATCATGTAACTCGCCTTGATCGTTGGGAACCGGAGCTGAATGAAGCCATAC
CAAACGACGAGCGTGACACCACGATGCCTGTAGCAATGGCAACAACGTTGCGCAAACTATTAACTGGCGA
ACTACTTACTCTAGCTTCCCGGCAACAATTAATAGACTGGATGGAGGCGGATAAAGTTGCAGGACCACTT
CTGCGCTCGGCCCTTCCGGCTGGCTGGTTTATTGCTGATAAATCTGGAGCCGGTGAGCGTGGGTCTCGCG
GTATCATTGCAGCACTGGGGCCAGATGGTAAGCCCTCCCGTATCGTAGTTATCTACACGACGGGGAGTCA
GGCAACTATGGATGAACGAAATAGACAGATCGCTGAGATAGGTGCCTCACTGATTAAGCATTGGTAACTG
TCAGACCAAGTTTACTCATATATACTTTAGATTGATTTAAAACTTCATTTTTAATTTAAAAGGATCTAGG
TGAAGATCCTTTTTGATAATCTCATGACCAAAATCCCTTAACGTGAGTTTTCGTTCCACTGAGCGTCAGA
CCCCGTAGAAAAGATCAAAGGATCTTCTTGAGATCCTTTTTTTCTGCGCGTAATCTGCTGCTTGCAAACA
AAAAAACCACCGCTACCAGCGGTGGTTTGTTTGCCGGATCAAGAGCTACCAACTCTTTTTCCGAAGGTAA
CTGGCTTCAGCAGAGCGCAGATACCAAATACTGTTCTTCTAGTGTAGCCGTAGTTAGGCCACCACTTCAA
GAACTCTGTAGCACCGCCTACATACCTCGCTCTGCTAATCCTGTTACCAGTGGCTGCTGCCAGTGGCGAT
AAGTCGTGTCTTACCGGGTTGGACTCAAGACGATAGTTACCGGATAAGGCGCAGCGGTCGGGCTGAACGG
GGGGTTCGTGCACACAGCCCAGCTTGGAGCGAACGACCTACACCGAACTGAGATACCTACAGCGTGAGCT
ATGAGAAAGCGCCACGCTTCCCGAAGGGAGAAAGGCGGACAGGTATCCGGTAAGCGGCAGGGTCGGAACA
GGAGAGCGCACGAGGGAGCTTCCAGGGGGAAACGCCTGGTATCTTTATAGTCCTGTCGGGTTTCGCCACC
TCTGACTTGAGCGTCGATTTTTGTGATGCTCGTCAGGGGGGCGGAGCCTATGGAAAAACGCCAGCAACGC
GGCCTTTTTACGGTTCCTGGCCTTTTGCTGGCCTTTTGCTCACATGTTCTTTCCTGCGTTATCCCCTGAT
TCTGTGGATAACCGTATTACCGCCTTTGAGTGAGCTGATACCGCTCGCCGCAGCCGAACGACCGAGCGCA
G
Features (pLannotate 1.2.2; 28 found; start..end, strand, type, name):
      1..26      +  rep_origin     RSF ori (fragment): Plasmids containing the RSF 1030 origin of replication can be propagated in E. coli cells that contain additional plasmids with compatible origins.
     28..120     +  CDS            lacI (fragment): lac repressor; lacI; The lac repressor binds to the lac operator to inhibit transcription in E. coli. This inhibition can be relieved by adding lactose or isopropyl-β-D-thiogalactopyranoside (IPTG).
    133..154     +  protein_bind   CAP binding site: CAP binding activates transcription in the presence of cAMP. E. coli catabolite activator protein
    169..199     +  promoter       lac promoter: promoter for the E. coli lac operon
    207..223     +  protein_bind   lac operator: The lac repressor binds to the lac operator to inhibit transcription in E. coli. This inhibition can be relieved by adding lactose or isopropyl-β-D-thiogalactopyranoside (IPTG). lac repressor encoded by lacI
    268..286     +  promoter       T3 promoter: promoter for bacteriophage T3 RNA polymerase
    314..540     +  promoter       RSV promoter: Rous sarcoma virus enhancer/promoter
    541..721     +  LTR            5' LTR (truncated): truncated 5' long terminal repeat (LTR) from HIV-1
    768..893     +  misc_feature   HIV-1 Ψ: packaging signal of human immunodeficiency virus type 1
    877..1240    +  CDS            HIV-1 gag (fragment): gag protein from human immunodeficiency virus 1; gag
   1386..1619    +  misc_feature   RRE: The Rev response element (RRE) of HIV-1 allows for Rev-dependent mRNA export from the nucleus to the cytoplasm.
   1996..2022    +  CDS            Rev (fragment): human immunodeficiency virus 1 (HIV-1) Rev protein; rev; enhances nuclear export of unspliced and incompletely spliced viral mRNAs
   2026..2266    +  promoter       U6 promoter: RNA polymerase III promoter for human U6 snRNA
   2313..2380    +  misc_RNA       tracrRNA (fragment): trans-activating CRISPR RNA for the Streptococcus pyogenes CRISPR/Cas9 system
   2429..2546    +  misc_feature   cPPT/CTS: central polypurine tract and central termination sequence of HIV-1
   2615..2826    +  promoter       EF-1α core promoter: core promoter for human elongation factor EF-1α
   2852..3451    +  CDS            PuroR (fragment): puromycin N-acetyltransferase; pac from Streptomyces; confers resistance to puromycin
   3467..4055    +  misc_feature   WPRE: woodchuck hepatitis virus posttranscriptional regulatory element
   4106..4125    +  misc_feature   cPPT/CTS (fragment): central polypurine tract and central termination sequence of HIV-1
   4127..4360    +  LTR            3' LTR (ΔU3): self-inactivating 3' long terminal repeat (LTR) from HIV-1
   4438..4559    +  polyA_signal   SV40 poly(A) signal: SV40 polyadenylation signal
   4599..4734    +  rep_origin     SV40 ori: SV40 origin of replication
   4755..4773    -  promoter       T7 promoter: promoter for bacteriophage T7 RNA polymerase
   4781..4936    +  CDS            lacZα (fragment): LacZα fragment of β-galactosidase; lacZ fragment
   4941..5369    +  rep_origin     f1 ori (sequence partly withheld): f1 bacteriophage origin of replication; arrow indicates direction of (+) strand synthesis
   5422..5526    +  promoter       AmpR promoter: bla
   5527..6387    +  CDS            AmpR: β-lactamase; bla; confers resistance to ampicillin, carbenicillin, and related antibiotics
   6558..7146    +  rep_origin     ori: high-copy-number ColE1/pMB1/pBR322/pUC origin of replication
