[The description below was written by a language model from this plasmid's Addgene catalogue record and pLannotate feature annotations shown in this document.]
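Description:
AURKB A3.4 gRNA is a third-generation lentiviral CRISPR guide plasmid built on the pLenti-sgRNA backbone and designed to target human AURKB (Aurora kinase B). It is propagated in E. coli through a high-copy ColE1/pUC-type origin with ampicillin selection (AmpR under its own bla promoter). The backbone also carries an f1 origin, an SV40 origin and poly(A) signal, and leftover cloning-vector elements such as lac promoter/operator, lacZα and T3/T7 promoter sequences. The catalogue lists a backbone size of 9151 bp without insert, whereas the sequenced record is 7,301 nt. The record does not explain this difference, although guide cloning at the BsmBI sites may have replaced a filler fragment.

The lentiviral transfer cassette is driven by an RSV promoter fused to a truncated HIV-1 5' LTR, which makes genomic RNA production Tat-independent. It is followed by the Ψ packaging signal with a partial gag region, the RRE for Rev-dependent nuclear export, and a cPPT/CTS, and it ends in a self-inactivating ΔU3 3' LTR. Within this unit, a human U6 RNA polymerase III promoter expresses the AURKB spacer, which was cloned between two BsmBI sites (both destroyed) and joined to the S. pyogenes Cas9 guide scaffold. Downstream, an EF-1α core promoter drives puromycin N-acetyltransferase for selection of transduced mammalian cells, with a WPRE to enhance transcript expression.

No Cas9 is annotated on the plasmid, so the nuclease must be provided separately, for example by a Cas9-expressing cell line. The construct belongs to the pKMKO guide series, which was used to generate knockouts of cell-cycle genes in human cells for a large-scale analysis of p53-dependent responses to cell-cycle defects.
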