Addgene plasmid #90546: AURKB A3.4 gRNA
Purpose: 3rd generation lentiviral gRNA plasmid targeting human AURKB
Depositing lab: Iain Cheeseman. Depositing organization: Whitehead Institute for Biomedical Research. Publication: Large-Scale Analysis of CRISPR/Cas9 Cell-Cycle Knockouts Reveals the Diversity of p53-Dependent Responses to Cell-Cycle Defects. McKinley KL, Cheeseman IM. Dev Cell. 2017 Feb 27;40(4):405-420.e2. doi: 10.1016/j.devcel.2017.01.012. Epub 2017 Feb 16. PubMed 28216383.
Backbone
  Vector backbone: pLenti-sgRNA
  Backbone manufacturer: Eric Lander & David Sabatini labs (Addgene plasmid #71409)
  Backbone size w/o insert (bp): 9151
  Vector type: Lentiviral, CRISPR
  Selectable markers: Puromycin
Growth in bacteria
  Bacterial resistance: Ampicillin, 100 μg/mL
  Growth temperature: 37°C
  Growth strain: NEB Stable
  Copy number: Unknown
Gene/Insert
  Gene/Insert name: AURKB (Guide Designation A3.4) (alt name: pKMKO series)
  gRNA/shRNA sequence: CACCGCGCAGAGAGATCGAAATCC
  Species: H. sapiens (human)
  Promoter: U6
  Cloning method: Restriction Enzyme; 5′ cloning site BsmBI (destroyed during cloning); 3′ cloning site BsmBI (destroyed during cloning)
  Sequencing primers: 5′ hU6-F (5'-GAGGGCCTATTTCCCATGATT-3'); 3′ EF1a-R (5'-CACGGCGACTACTGCACTTA-3')
Terms and licenses: Academic/Nonprofit Terms; Industry Terms: Not Available to Industry
Depositor comments: Please note that gRNA target sequence listed is not strictly the 20nt spacer sequence, but also contains the 5' BsmBI overhang. For more information about knockout human cell lines generated using this plasmid, please see http://cellcycleknockouts.wi.mit.edu/ .
How to cite: AURKB A3.4 gRNA was a gift from Iain Cheeseman (Addgene plasmid # 90546 ; http://n2t.net/addgene:90546 ; RRID:Addgene_90546)
